Addgene plasmid #192987: HyWnt3-ΔRep:Luc
Purpose: Plasmid to test the Hydra Wnt3 promoter activity (full deletion of the repressor element)
Depositing lab: Brigitte Galliot. Depositing organization: University of Geneva. Publication: An evolutionarily-conserved Wnt3/beta-catenin/Sp5 feedback loop restricts head organizer activity in Hydra. Vogg MC, Beccari L, Iglesias Olle L, Rampon C, Vriz S, Perruchoud C, Wenger Y, Galliot B. Nat Commun. 2019 Jan 18;10(1):312. doi: 10.1038/s41467-018-08242-2. PubMed 30659200.
Backbone
  Vector backbone: pGL3
  Vector type: Mammalian Expression
Growth in bacteria
  Bacterial resistance: Ampicillin, 100 μg/mL
  Growth temperature: 37°C
  Growth strain: DH5alpha
  Copy number: High Copy
Gene/Insert
  Gene/Insert name: Hydra Wnt3 promoter
  Species: Hydra
  Insert size (bp): 1763
  Mutation: Repressor element deleted
  Cloning method: Restriction Enzyme; 5′ cloning site Unknown (unknown if destroyed); 3′ cloning site Unknown (unknown if destroyed)
Terms and licenses: Academic/Nonprofit Terms; Industry Terms: Not Available to Industry
How to cite: HyWnt3-ΔRep:Luc was a gift from Brigitte Galliot (Addgene plasmid # 192987 ; http://n2t.net/addgene:192987 ; RRID:Addgene_192987)
