[The description below was written by a language model from this plasmid's Addgene catalogue record and pLannotate feature annotations shown in this document.]
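Description:
HyWnt3-ΔRep:Luc is a promoter-reporter plasmid built on the pGL3 firefly luciferase backbone and catalogued as a mammalian expression vector. It is maintained in E. coli as a high-copy plasmid through a ColE1/pUC-type origin and selected with ampicillin via the β-lactamase gene and its bla promoter. An f1 bacteriophage origin is also present, which in principle allows single-stranded DNA production. The short annotated fragments of tetracycline resistance, lacZα and SV40 large T antigen appear to be non-functional backbone remnants rather than working parts.

The payload is a 1,763 bp fragment of the Hydra Wnt3 promoter in which the repressor element has been fully deleted. The feature table does not annotate this insert, but the unannotated stretch upstream of the luciferase coding sequence is about the right size and position for it, so the Hydra sequence would drive transcription of the enhanced luc+ firefly luciferase gene, which is followed by an SV40 polyadenylation signal. Upstream of the promoter region, a synthetic poly(A) signal and an RNA polymerase II transcriptional pause site from the human α2 globin gene are the usual pGL3 arrangement for terminating spurious read-through from the backbone, so that luciferase output reflects the cloned promoter alone. The cloning sites used are not recorded.

The construct is intended for measuring Hydra Wnt3 promoter activity by luciferase assay. By its name and stated mutation, it serves as the repressor-deleted variant for assessing how that element contributes to Wnt3 regulation. The associated work concerns a Wnt3/β-catenin/Sp5 feedback loop that restricts head organizer activity in Hydra.
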