Features (pLannotate 1.2.2; 11 found; start..end, strand, type, name):
   1825..3477    +  CDS            luciferase: firefly luciferase; luc+; enhanced luc+ version of the luciferase gene
   3518..3639    -  polyA_signal   SV40 poly(A) signal: SV40 polyadenylation signal
   3662..3730    -  CDS            large T antigen (fragment): large T antigen from SV40 (simian virus 40)
   3746..3878    +  CDS            TcR (fragment): tetracycline efflux protein; tet; confers resistance to tetracycline
   4058..4646    -  rep_origin     ori: high-copy-number ColE1/pMB1/pBR322/pUC origin of replication
   4817..5677    -  CDS            AmpR: β-lactamase; bla; confers resistance to ampicillin, carbenicillin, and related antibiotics
   5678..5782    -  promoter       AmpR promoter: bla
   5809..6237    +  rep_origin     f1 ori (sequence partly withheld): f1 bacteriophage origin of replication; arrow indicates direction of (+) strand synthesis
   6269..6336    -  CDS            lacZα (fragment): LacZα fragment of β-galactosidase; lacZ fragment
   6395..6443    +  polyA_signal   poly(A) signal: synthetic polyadenylation signal
   6457..6548    +  misc_feature   pause site: RNA polymerase II transcriptional pause signal from the human α2 globin gene
>Addgene plasmid #192987 | HyWnt3-ΔRep:Luc | addgene full sequence | sequence record 378726 | Addgene NGS Result
GGTACCGAGTTGAAGAGCAAGAAAACGAATGATTGTAAATTGTACATGTCGATTGTGAAAATTGACTATA
AATAATTATTAAAAATGTAGATTTTATGTGCGAGGAAAACATGAAGACCATAGAAAACTCCAAAGCACTG
ATGTTCACTGAAAAAACTAGATAAATAAAACGATTTTAACTAAGAGGAACAGTAAAAAGATGCAACTTAG
CTAAATGATGAGTAACGCGAAATAGAGTTTTGGTTGATGGAAAAAATATCGATCGCTAACTTGAACAGCG
AACATGTAGTTTTTGTTGCTACTGGATACCAAACCATGGTAATAATGCTATCCTTTTTTTTAATTTTAAT
TTTGACTATTTTTTTAAATCTTAAGCCCGCGCTCTCCATCGGTAAAAAAGAAGACAATGGCAACCCTAAA
TTAATGTATGTATGTAAAAGGTCATCATATATTAACATATTATAATAAAATATTATTTATGTTTTAATAC
TATTTCTTATATTTTTTGATTTTCATAAAAAATGATTTGTTTTTTATAGACTACTATTATTATCATATTA
TTTTTATATTTCATTTTTATGTTTTTATTACTAATATAACTATTATTAATCTAAAACAGTGGAATAAACA
TTTAGAATATTGTTGACTTCATATTCGCCTAAAAAGCATATGTTTACATTTTTTATTAAGTAATTATCTT
TGTTTGGCATTTAATAATATTAAAAAGTATTCGTCACCAAAACTCTGCTTTTTCAAATTTATAAATTTAT
GTTAACGTTAAAACAATGCATCAATGCATTGAACGTTTTTTTAATGGAAAAATTAACAATTTTACTATCT
TTATAAGTTTGTTTAGTTTCAAGTTTTATATAATGTAGCTTGAGTGTAAAAATATTATTTGAGTCTAACA
ATAAATCTAAAATAACTTTTTGTTGATGCTAGATTTTATACATCTTTAACAGCTATGGCGCCAAAAGAGA
CAGCGGGTGTTTTATTGAGCTACGCAGTTATTGTTTTTTTAAATTCAGTCTTTATCAAATGTTAACAAAT
AAAAATCCTGATTGCATCCCAATCAGCTCATTTGGAATATGTTATGACCAACCAAATTGTTGGCAAAGTA
GTTGTAAATTATGATGTCATCTTCTTATAGGAAAATGACATCAGTAAATAATCGTCAGAAAAAAACGTCA
GAAAACAAGTGACGTATTATAATTTTGTTTATAATATACATATATATATATAAAACTCATCGATGACAAA
ACAATGACCAATAAAATATTCCTTTGATAGAGTCTCCTAATATGTTATCTTGGTAATTTGTACAATTATT
TTATTAAATGTTTATCAATTAATGATAAATTTAAACTTATAGAGATATTTGCAATGTTGATAAAAAAGAT
GTCGATAACATATTAACGAAATAGTATATGAATATAAACATATAATATTATCATATATATTATGCACATC
AAGTTTTATGTTTACTGACGTTTCCCTGCCTTCTAACTCCTACCTGCACAAAAAGCTTGAACTTTTATAT
TTTTTAATTAGTATAAGCAAATAGACGTCTTAAAGTTAAATCGATACTTCTTTAAAATCTTTACAAACAT
TACCATGTGAAATATTTGGCTTAATATATCAGAACAGCTATATCAATTTCACTGTAATTTTATCGCACTG
TGCTTATTATTAGATATTCAATAACCCATTGTGAAAAGGCTTAAACCCGTTTTTACTTTGTTGCTTTAAA
GGTTTGATTTAACTAACCGCCGAGATCTGCGATCTAAGTAAGCTTGGCATTCCGGTACTGTTGGTAAAGC
CACCATGGAAGACGCCAAAAACATAAAGAAAGGCCCGGCGCCATTCTATCCGCTGGAAGATGGAACCGCT
GGAGAGCAACTGCATAAGGCTATGAAGAGATACGCCCTGGTTCCTGGAACAATTGCTTTTACAGATGCAC
ATATCGAGGTGGACATCACTTACGCTGAGTACTTCGAAATGTCCGTTCGGTTGGCAGAAGCTATGAAACG
ATATGGGCTGAATACAAATCACAGAATCGTCGTATGCAGTGAAAACTCTCTTCAATTCTTTATGCCGGTG
TTGGGCGCGTTATTTATCGGAGTTGCAGTTGCGCCCGCGAACGACATTTATAATGAACGTGAATTGCTCA
ACAGTATGGGCATTTCGCAGCCTACCGTGGTGTTCGTTTCCAAAAAGGGGTTGCAAAAAATTTTGAACGT
GCAAAAAAAGCTCCCAATCATCCAAAAAATTATTATCATGGATTCTAAAACGGATTACCAGGGATTTCAG
TCGATGTACACGTTCGTCACATCTCATCTACCTCCCGGTTTTAATGAATACGATTTTGTGCCAGAGTCCT
TCGATAGGGACAAGACAATTGCACTGATCATGAACTCCTCTGGATCTACTGGTCTGCCTAAAGGTGTCGC
TCTGCCTCATAGAACTGCCTGCGTGAGATTCTCGCATGCCAGAGATCCTATTTTTGGCAATCAAATCATT
CCGGATACTGCGATTTTAAGTGTTGTTCCATTCCATCACGGTTTTGGAATGTTTACTACACTCGGATATT
TGATATGTGGATTTCGAGTCGTCTTAATGTATAGATTTGAAGAAGAGCTGTTTCTGAGGAGCCTTCAGGA
TTACAAGATTCAAAGTGCGCTGCTGGTGCCAACCCTATTCTCCTTCTTCGCCAAAAGCACTCTGATTGAC
AAATACGATTTATCTAATTTACACGAAATTGCTTCTGGTGGCGCTCCCCTCTCTAAGGAAGTCGGGGAAG
CGGTTGCCAAGAGGTTCCATCTGCCAGGTATCAGGCAAGGATATGGGCTCACTGAGACTACATCAGCTAT
TCTGATTACACCCGAGGGGGATGATAAACCGGGCGCGGTCGGTAAAGTTGTTCCATTTTTTGAAGCGAAG
GTTGTGGATCTGGATACCGGGAAAACGCTGGGCGTTAATCAAAGAGGCGAACTGTGTGTGAGAGGTCCTA
TGATTATGTCCGGTTATGTAAACAATCCGGAAGCGACCAACGCCTTGATTGACAAGGATGGATGGCTACA
TTCTGGAGACATAGCTTACTGGGACGAAGACGAACACTTCTTCATCGTTGACCGCCTGAAGTCTCTGATT
AAGTACAAAGGCTATCAGGTGGCTCCCGCTGAATTGGAATCCATCTTGCTCCAACACCCCAACATCTTCG
ACGCAGGTGTCGCAGGTCTTCCCGACGATGACGCCGGTGAACTTCCCGCCGCCGTTGTTGTTTTGGAGCA
CGGAAAGACGATGACGGAAAAAGAGATCGTGGATTACGTCGCCAGTCAAGTAACAACCGCGAAAAAGTTG
CGCGGAGGAGTTGTGTTTGTGGACGAAGTACCGAAAGGTCTTACCGGAAAACTCGACGCAAGAAAAATCA
GAGAGATCCTCATAAAGGCCAAGAAGGGCGGAAAGATCGCCGTGTAATTCTAGAGTCGGGGCGGCCGGCC
GCTTCGAGCAGACATGATAAGATACATTGATGAGTTTGGACAAACCACAACTAGAATGCAGTGAAAAAAA
TGCTTTATTTGTGAAATTTGTGATGCTATTGCTTTATTTGTAACCATTATAAGCTGCAATAAACAAGTTA
ACAACAACAATTGCATTCATTTTATGTTTCAGGTTCAGGGGGAGGTGTGGGAGGTTTTTTAAAGCAAGTA
AAACCTCTACAAATGTGGTAAAATCGATAAGGATCCGTCGACCGATGCCCTTGAGAGCCTTCAACCCAGT
CAGCTCCTTCCGGTGGGCGCGGGGCATGACTATCGTCGCCGCACTTATGACTGTCTTCTTTATCATGCAA
CTCGTAGGACAGGTGCCGGCAGCGCTCTTCCGCTTCCTCGCTCACTGACTCGCTGCGCTCGGTCGTTCGG
CTGCGGCGAGCGGTATCAGCTCACTCAAAGGCGGTAATACGGTTATCCACAGAATCAGGGGATAACGCAG
GAAAGAACATGTGAGCAAAAGGCCAGCAAAAGGCCAGGAACCGTAAAAAGGCCGCGTTGCTGGCGTTTTT
CCATAGGCTCCGCCCCCCTGACGAGCATCACAAAAATCGACGCTCAAGTCAGAGGTGGCGAAACCCGACA
GGACTATAAAGATACCAGGCGTTTCCCCCTGGAAGCTCCCTCGTGCGCTCTCCTGTTCCGACCCTGCCGC
TTACCGGATACCTGTCCGCCTTTCTCCCTTCGGGAAGCGTGGCGCTTTCTCATAGCTCACGCTGTAGGTA
TCTCAGTTCGGTGTAGGTCGTTCGCTCCAAGCTGGGCTGTGTGCACGAACCCCCCGTTCAGCCCGACCGC
TGCGCCTTATCCGGTAACTATCGTCTTGAGTCCAACCCGGTAAGACACGACTTATCGCCACTGGCAGCAG
CCACTGGTAACAGGATTAGCAGAGCGAGGTATGTAGGCGGTGCTACAGAGTTCTTGAAGTGGTGGCCTAA
CTACGGCTACACTAGAAGAACAGTATTTGGTATCTGCGCTCTGCTGAAGCCAGTTACCTTCGGAAAAAGA
GTTGGTAGCTCTTGATCCGGCAAACAAACCACCGCTGGTAGCGGTGGTTTTTTTGTTTGCAAGCAGCAGA
TTACGCGCAGAAAAAAAGGATCTCAAGAAGATCCTTTGATCTTTTCTACGGGGTCTGACGCTCAGTGGAA
CGAAAACTCACGTTAAGGGATTTTGGTCATGAGATTATCAAAAAGGATCTTCACCTAGATCCTTTTAAAT
TAAAAATGAAGTTTTAAATCAATCTAAAGTATATATGAGTAAACTTGGTCTGACAGTTACCAATGCTTAA
TCAGTGAGGCACCTATCTCAGCGATCTGTCTATTTCGTTCATCCATAGTTGCCTGACTCCCCGTCGTGTA
GATAACTACGATACGGGAGGGCTTACCATCTGGCCCCAGTGCTGCAATGATACCGCGAGACCCACGCTCA
CCGGCTCCAGATTTATCAGCAATAAACCAGCCAGCCGGAAGGGCCGAGCGCAGAAGTGGTCCTGCAACTT
TATCCGCCTCCATCCAGTCTATTAATTGTTGCCGGGAAGCTAGAGTAAGTAGTTCGCCAGTTAATAGTTT
GCGCAACGTTGTTGCCATTGCTACAGGCATCGTGGTGTCACGCTCGTCGTTTGGTATGGCTTCATTCAGC
TCCGGTTCCCAACGATCAAGGCGAGTTACATGATCCCCCATGTTGTGCAAAAAAGCGGTTAGCTCCTTCG
GTCCTCCGATCGTTGTCAGAAGTAAGTTGGCCGCAGTGTTATCACTCATGGTTATGGCAGCACTGCATAA
TTCTCTTACTGTCATGCCATCCGTAAGATGCTTTTCTGTGACTGGTGAGTACTCAACCAAGTCATTCTGA
GAATAGTGTATGCGGCGACCGAGTTGCTCTTGCCCGGCGTCAATACGGGATAATACCGCGCCACATAGCA
GAACTTTAAAAGTGCTCATCATTGGAAAACGTTCTTCGGGGCGAAAACTCTCAAGGATCTTACCGCTGTT
GAGATCCAGTTCGATGTAACCCACTCGTGCACCCAACTGATCTTCAGCATCTTTTACTTTCACCAGCGTT
TCTGGGTGAGCAAAAACAGGAAGGCAAAATGCCGCAAAAAAGGGAATAAGGGCGACACGGAAATGTTGAA
TACTCATACTCTTCCTTTTTCAATATTATTGAAGCATTTATCAGGGTTATTGTCTCATGAGCGGATACAT
ATTTGAATGTATTTAGAAAAATAAACAAATAGGGGTTCCGCGCACATTTCCCCGAAAAGTGCCACCTG
[124 nt withheld, positions 5809-5932]
C
[91 nt withheld, positions 5934-6024]
A
[49 nt withheld, positions 6026-6074]
CCTTTGACGTTGGAGTCCACGTTCTTT
[37 nt withheld, positions 6102-6138]
ACCCTATCTCGGTCTATTCTTTTGATTTATAAGGGATTTTGCCGATTTCGGCCTATTGGTTAAAAAATGA
GCTGATTTAACAAAAATTTAACGCGAATTTTAACAAAATATTAACGCTTACAATTTGCCATTCGCCATTC
AGGCTGCGCAACTGTTGGGAAGGGCGATCGGTGCGGGCCTCTTCGCTATTACGCCAGCCCAAGCTACCAT
GATAAGTAAGTAATATTAAGGTACGGGAGGTACTTGGAGCGGCCGCAATAAAATATCTTTATTTTCATTA
CATCTGTGTGTTGGTTTTTTGTGTGAATCGATAGTACTAACATACGCTCTCCATCAAAACAAAACGAAAC
AAAACAAACTAGCAAAATAGGCTGTCCCCAGTGCAAGTGCAGGTGCCAGAACATTTCTCTATCGATA
